Addgene plasmid #245668: pICSL60007
Purpose: Level 0 Golden Gate part Amil Chromoprotein terminator, GCTT - CGCT
Depositing lab: Mark Youles. Depositing organization: Sainsbury Laboratory, Norwich.
Backbone
  Vector backbone: pICH41276
  Backbone size w/o insert (bp): 2249
  Vector type: Synthetic Biology
Growth in bacteria
  Bacterial resistance: Spectinomycin, 50 μg/mL
  Growth temperature: 37°C
  Growth strain: DH5alpha
  Copy number: High Copy
Gene/Insert
  Gene/Insert name: Amil Chromoprotein terminator
  Species: Synthetic
  Insert size (bp): 166
  Mutation: BsaI/BpiI sites removed by point-mutation
  Cloning method: Restriction Enzyme; 5′ cloning site BsaI (destroyed during cloning); 3′ cloning site BsaI (destroyed during cloning)
  Sequencing primers: 5′ TCACATGTTCTTTCCTGCG; 3′ GTCTCATGAGCGGATACATATTTGAATG
Terms and licenses: Academic/Nonprofit Terms; Industry Terms: Not Available to Industry
Depositor comments: Level 0 terminator module used for GoldenGate assemblies using the MoClo overhang syntax
How to cite: pICSL60007 was a gift from Mark Youles (Addgene plasmid # 245668 ; http://n2t.net/addgene:245668 ; RRID:Addgene_245668)
