[The description below was written by a language model from this plasmid's Addgene catalogue record and pLannotate feature annotations shown in this document.]
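Description:
pICSL60007 is a Level 0 Golden Gate part plasmid for modular (MoClo-syntax) synthetic biology assemblies, built in the pICH41276 acceptor backbone. It carries a 166 bp synthetic insert catalogued as the "Amil Chromoprotein terminator", flanked by the fusion overhangs GCTT and CGCT, which in the MoClo standard define the terminator position that follows a coding sequence. Internal BsaI and BpiI recognition sites were removed from the part by point mutation so that it survives digestion by these type IIS enzymes during one-pot assembly. The record lists BsaI for both cloning sites and marks them as destroyed during cloning.

The plasmid is a small (about 2.4 kb), high-copy E. coli vector. The feature annotation shows a ColE1/pUC-type origin of replication and an aadA gene, preceded by an annotated bla (AmpR) promoter, conferring spectinomycin/streptomycin resistance, which matches the spectinomycin selection stated in the catalogue entry. The short integrase, gentamicin acetyltransferase and lacI fragments flagged by the automated annotation are only partial matches. The first two probably reflect the integron-derived context of the aadA cassette rather than functional genes.

Within the region expected to hold the insert, the annotation identifies an rrnB T1 terminator followed by a T7Te terminator. This suggests the part is a tandem bacterial transcription terminator, probably taken from an Amil chromoprotein expression cassette. The record itself does not spell out the part's composition or the intended host. Its stated use is as a reusable terminator module, combined with promoter and coding-sequence Level 0 parts to build Level 1 transcription units.
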