Features (pLannotate 1.2.2; 8 found; start..end, strand, type, name):
      1..589     +  rep_origin     ori: high-copy-number ColE1/pMB1/pBR322/pUC origin of replication
    772..821     +  CDS            lacI (fragment): lac repressor; lacI; The lac repressor binds to the lac operator to inhibit transcription in E. coli. This inhibition can be relieved by adding lactose or isopropyl-β-D-thiogalactopyranoside (IPTG).
    882..953     +  terminator     rrnB T1 terminator: transcription terminator T1 from the E. coli rrnB gene
    969..996     +  terminator     T7Te terminator: phage T7 early transcription terminator
   1128..1232    +  promoter       AmpR promoter: bla
   1223..1303    -  CDS            int (fragment): INT2_ECOLX - Protein inferred from homology: Swiss-Prot protein existence level 3. Putative integrase believed to be involved in the insertion of antibiotic resistance genes into plasmids and transposons. From Escherichia coli.
   1391..1447    +  CDS            GmR (fragment): gentamycin acetyltransferase; aacC1; confers resistance to gentamycin
   1454..2242    +  CDS            aadA: S3AD_ECOLX - Experimental evidence at protein level: Swiss-Prot protein existence level 1. Mediates bacterial resistance to the antibiotics streptomycin and spectinomycin. From Escherichia coli.
>Addgene plasmid #245668 | pICSL60007 | addgene full sequence | sequence record 495562 | Addgene NGS Result
TTGAGATCCTTTTTTTCTGCGCGTAATCTGCTGCTTGCAAACAAAAAAACCACCGCTACCAGCGGTGGTT
TGTTTGCCGGATCAAGAGCTACCAACTCTTTTTCCGAAGGTAACTGGCTTCAGCAGAGCGCAGATACCAA
ATACTGTTCTTCTAGTGTAGCCGTAGTTAGGCCACCACTTCAAGAACTCTGTAGCACCGCCTACATACCT
CGCTCTGCTAATCCTGTTACCAGTGGCTGCTGCCAGTGGCGATAAGTCGTGTCTTACCGGGTTGGACTCA
AGACGATAGTTACCGGATAAGGCGCAGCGGTCGGGCTGAACGGGGGGTTCGTGCACACAGCCCAGCTTGG
AGCGAACGACCTACACCGAACTGAGATACCTACAGCGTGAGCTATGAGAAAGCGCCACGCTTCCCGAAGG
GAGAAAGGCGGACAGGTATCCGGTAAGCGGCAGGGTCGGAACAGGAGAGCGCACGAGGGAGCTTCCAGGG
GGAAACGCCTGGTATCTTTATAGTCCTGTCGGGTTTCGCCACCTCTGACTTGAGCGTCGATTTTTGTGAT
GCTCGTCAGGGGGGCGGAGCCTATGGAAAAACGCCAGCAACGCGGCCTTTTTACGGTTCCTGGCCTTTTG
CTGGCCTTTTGCTCACATGTTCTTTCCTGCGTTATCCCCTGATTCTGTGGATAACCGTATTACCGCCTTT
GAGTGAGCTGATACCGCTCGCCGCAGCCGAACGACCGAGCGCAGCGAGTCAGTGAGCGAGGAAGCGGAAG
AGCGCCCAATACGCAAACCGCCTCTCCCCGCGCGTTGGCCGATTCATTAATCACTCTGTGGTCTCAGCTT
CGCTGATAGTGCTAGTGTAGATCGCTACTAGAGCCAGGCATCAAATAAAACGAAAGGCTCAGTCGAAAGA
CTGGGCCTTTCGTTTTATCTGTTGTTTGTCGGTGAACGCTCTCTACTAGAGTCACACTGGCTCACCTTCG
GGTGGGCCTTTCTGCGTTTATACGCTTGAGACCACGAAGTGGCTCTTCAGTGGACGAAAGGGCCTCGTGA
TACGCCTATTTTTATAGGTTAATGTCATGATAATAATGGTTTCTTAGACGTCAGGTGGCACTTTTCGGGG
AAATGTGCGCGGAACCCCTATTTGTTTATTTTTCTAAATACATTCAAATATGTATCCGCTCATGAGACAA
TAACCCTGATAAATGCTTCAATAATATTGAAAAAGGAAGAGTATGCGCTCACGCAACTGGTCCAGAACCT
TGACCGAACGCAGCGGTGGTAACGGCGCAGTGGCGGTTTTCATGGCTTGTTATGACTGTTTTTTTTTGGG
GTACAGTCTATGCCTCGGGCATCCAAGCAGCAAGCGCGTTACGCCGTGGGTCGATGTTTGATGTTATGGA
GCAGCAACGATGTTACGCAGCAGGGCAGTCGCCCTAAAACAAAGTTAAACATCATGAGGGAAGCGGTGAT
CGCCGAAGTATCGACTCAACTATCAGAGGTAGTTGGCGTCATCGAGCGCCATCTCGAACCGACGTTGCTG
GCCGTACATTTGTACGGCTCCGCAGTGGATGGCGGCCTGAAGCCACACAGCGATATTGATTTGCTGGTTA
CGGTGACCGTAAGGCTTGATGAAACAACGCGGCGAGCTTTGATCAACGACCTTTTGGAAACTTCGGCTTC
CCCTGGAGAGAGCGAGATTCTCCGCGCTGTAGAAGTCACCATTGTTGTGCACGACGACATCATTCCGTGG
CGTTATCCAGCTAAGCGCGAACTGCAATTTGGAGAATGGCAGCGCAATGACATTCTTGCAGGTATCTTCG
AGCCAGCCACGATCGACATTGATCTGGCTATCTTGCTGACAAAAGCAAGAGAACATAGCGTTGCCTTGGT
AGGTCCAGCGGCGGAGGAACTCTTTGATCCGGTTCCTGAACAGGATCTATTTGAGGCGCTAAATGAAACC
TTAACGCTATGGAACTCGCCGCCCGACTGGGCTGGCGATGAGCGAAATGTAGTGCTTACGTTGTCCCGCA
TTTGGTACAGCGCAGTAACCGGCAAAATCGCGCCGAAGGATGTCGCTGCCGACTGGGCAATGGAGCGCCT
GCCGGCCCAGTATCAGCCCGTCATACTTGAAGCTAGACAGGCTTATCTTGGACAAGAAGAAGATCGCTTG
GCCTCGCGCGCAGATCAGTTGGAAGAATTTGTCCATTACGTAAAAGGCGAGATCACCAAGGTAGTCGGCA
AATAACTGTCAGACCAAGTTTACTCATATATACTTTAGATTGATTTAAAACTTCATTTTTAATTTAAAAG
GATCTAGGTGAAGATCCTTTTTGATAATCTCATGACCAAAATCCCTTAACGTGAGTTTTCGTTCCACTGA
GCGTCAGACCCCGTAGAAAAGATCAAAGGATCTTC
